Addgene plasmid #66068: DVK_AF
Purpose: (Empty Backbone) MoClo Destination Vector: (based on pSB1K3) [A:LacZa:F]
Depositing lab: Douglas Densmore. Depositing organization: Boston University Main Campus. Publication: CIDAR MoClo: Improved MoClo Assembly Standard and New E. coli Part Library Enable Rapid Combinatorial Design for Synthetic and Traditional Biology. Iverson SV, Haddock TL, Beal J, Densmore DM. ACS Synth Biol. 2016 Jan 15;5(1):99-103. doi: 10.1021/acssynbio.5b00124. Epub 2015 Nov 4. PubMed 26479688.
Backbone
  Vector backbone: DVK
  Vector type: Synthetic Biology ; Destination Vector
Growth in bacteria
  Bacterial resistance: Kanamycin, 50 μg/mL
  Growth temperature: 37°C
  Growth strain: DH5alpha
  Copy number: Unknown
Gene/Insert
  Gene/Insert name: None
  Species: Synthetic
  Cloning method: Unknown
Terms and licenses: Academic/Nonprofit Terms; Industry Terms: Not Available to Industry
How to cite: DVK_AF was a gift from Douglas Densmore (Addgene plasmid # 66068 ; http://n2t.net/addgene:66068 ; RRID:Addgene_66068)
