[The description below was written by a language model from this plasmid's Addgene catalogue record.]
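Description:
DVK_AF is an empty destination vector from the CIDAR MoClo system, a modular Golden Gate-style assembly standard developed for combinatorial construction of genetic devices in E. coli. It belongs to the kanamycin-resistant "DVK" series of backbones, which the record states are derived from the BioBrick plasmid pSB1K3. It is maintained in standard cloning strains such as DH5alpha under kanamycin selection. The record lists the copy number as unknown and does not describe the origin of replication, and no feature table is available to confirm individual elements.

The vector carries no gene of interest. Its cloning site is summarised by the notation [A:LacZa:F], meaning a lacZ alpha fragment placeholder is flanked by the MoClo fusion sites designated A and F. In MoClo assembly, Type IIS restriction enzymes cut outside their recognition sequences to release the placeholder and expose defined four-base overhangs. Parts or transcriptional units bearing compatible overhangs then ligate in a fixed order between the A and F junctions in a one-pot reaction. Because the lacZ alpha fragment supports alpha-complementation, colonies retaining the uncut vector turn blue on indicator plates, while correct assemblies that have replaced it are white, giving a simple visual screen. The record does not state which Type IIS enzyme sites are present or which assembly level the vector serves.

DVK_AF is typically used as a recipient backbone within the CIDAR MoClo toolkit for building synthetic biology constructs whose outer boundaries are the A and F fusion sites.
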