>Addgene plasmid #66068 | DVK_AF | addgene partial sequence | sequence record 114492 | MoCloR 5'-gccacctgacgtctaagaaacc-3'
ATAGGCGTATCACGAGGCAGAATTTCAGATAAAAAAAATCCTTAGCTTTCGCTAAGGATGATTTCTGGAA
TTCGCGGCCGCTTCTAGAGACTAGTGGAAGACATGGAGAGAGACCTGCACCATATGCGGTGTGAAATACC
GCACAGATGCGTAAGGAGAAAATACCGCATCAGGCGCCATTCGCCATTCAGGCTGCGCAACTGTTGGGAA
GGGCGATCGGTGCGGGCCTCTTCGCTATTACGCCAGCTGGCGAAAGGGGGATGTGCTGCAAGGCGATTAA
GTTGGGTAACGCCAGGGTTTTCCCAGTCACGACGTTGTAAAACGACGGCCAGTGAATTCGAGCTCGGTAC
CCGGGGATCCTCTAGAGTCGACCTGCAGGCATGCAAGCTTGGCGTAATCATGGTCATAGCTGTTTCCTGT
GTGAAATTGTTATCCGCTCACAATTCCACACAACATACGAGCCGGAAGCATAAAGTGTAAAGCCTGGGGT
GCCTAATGAGTGAGCTAACTCACATTAATTGCGTTGCGCTCACTGCCCGCTTTCCAGTCGGGAAACCTGT
CGTGCCAGCTGCATTAATGAATCGGCCAACGCGCGGGGGTCTCTCGCTATGTCTTCTACTAGTAGCGGCC
GCTGCAGTCCGGCAAAAAAGGGCAAGGTGTCACCACCCTGCCCTTTTTCTTTAAAACCGAAAAGATTACT
TCGCGTTATGCAGGCTTCCTCGCTCACTGACTCGCTGCGCTCGGTCGTTCGGCTGCGGCGAGCGGTATCA
GCTCACTCAAAGGCGGTAATACGGTTATCCACAGAATCAGGG
